Addgene plasmid #166735: Venus-BimEL-pEGFP-C1
Purpose: Express Venus fused to the N-terminus of the Bcl-2 family protein, BimEL
Depositing lab: David Andrews. Publication: Bim escapes displacement by BH3-mimetic anti-cancer drugs by double-bolt locking both Bcl-XL and Bcl-2. Liu Q, Osterlund EJ, Chi X, Pogmore J, Leber B, Andrews DW. Elife. 2019 Mar 12;8. pii: 37689. doi: 10.7554/eLife.37689. PubMed 30860026.
Backbone
  Vector backbone: pEGFP-C1
  Vector type: Mammalian Expression
  Selectable markers: Neomycin (select with G418)
Growth in bacteria
  Bacterial resistance: Kanamycin, 50 μg/mL
  Growth temperature: 37°C
  Growth strain: DH5alpha
  Copy number: High Copy
Gene/Insert
  Gene/Insert name: BimEL (alt name: Bcl2 like protein 11 (BCL2L11), isoform BimEL)
  Species: M. musculus (mouse)
  Entrez Gene: Bcl2l11 (a.k.a. 1500006F24Rik, Bim, Bod, bcl2-L-11)
  Promoter: CMV
  Tag / fusion protein: Venus (N terminal on backbone)
  Cloning method: Restriction Enzyme; 5′ cloning site Unknown (unknown if destroyed); 3′ cloning site Unknown (unknown if destroyed)
  Sequencing primers: 5′ TGACGCAAATGGGCGGTAGG; 3′ TCGCCCTTTGACGTTGGAGTCCAC
Resource information
  A portion of this plasmid was derived from a plasmid made by: BimEL sequence aligns with Mus musculus BCL2-like 11 (apoptosis facilitator) (Bcl2l11), transcript variant X3, mRNA NCBI Reference Sequence: XM_006498616.4.
Terms and licenses: Academic/Nonprofit Terms; Industry Terms: Not Available to Industry
Depositor comments: Transfection of this plasmid will express "VBimEL" (Venus fused to the N-terminus of the BH3-only protein, BimEL) in live cells. There is a 3 amino acid flexible linker between Venus and BimEL proteins. When compared with EYFP, Venus fluorophore contains the following mutations: F46L, F64L, M153T, V163A and S175G. This Venus protein contains an F224R mutation to make it monomeric.
How to cite: Venus-BimEL-pEGFP-C1 was a gift from David Andrews (Addgene plasmid # 166735 ; http://n2t.net/addgene:166735 ; RRID:Addgene_166735)
