[The description below was written by a language model from this plasmid's Addgene catalogue record and pLannotate feature annotations shown in this document.]
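Description:
Venus-BimEL-pEGFP-C1 is a 5.3 kb mammalian expression plasmid built on the pEGFP-C1 backbone, in which the original fluorescent protein position is occupied by Venus. It is maintained in E. coli as a high-copy plasmid through a ColE1/pUC-type origin and also carries an f1 phage origin. A single NeoR/KanR (Tn5 aminoglycoside phosphotransferase) gene serves both hosts. It is preceded by a bacterial bla-type promoter, which gives kanamycin resistance in bacteria, and by the SV40 enhancer/early promoter, which gives G418 selection in mammalian cells. An HSV TK polyadenylation signal terminates this gene. Several short annotated fragments (RSF ori, SV40 large T antigen, ble, bGH poly(A)) appear to be partial matches to backbone sequence rather than functional parts.

The payload is a fusion open reading frame driven by the human CMV immediate-early enhancer and promoter and terminated by the SV40 poly(A) signal. Venus, a yellow fluorescent protein derived from Aequorea victoria, is placed at the N-terminus. According to the depositor, it differs from EYFP by the F46L, F64L, M153T, V163A and S175G substitutions and carries an additional F224R change to make it monomeric. A three-amino-acid flexible linker joins it to mouse BimEL, the longest isoform of the pro-apoptotic BH3-only Bcl-2 family protein Bcl2l11. A remnant of the multiple cloning site lies just downstream of the coding sequence, and the restriction sites used for cloning are not recorded.

Transfection yields the "VBimEL" fusion in live cells, so Bim can be followed by fluorescence. The associated study examined how Bim binds Bcl-XL and Bcl-2 and resists displacement by BH3-mimetic drugs.
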