Features (pLannotate 1.2.2; 16 found; start..end, strand, type, name):
      1..25      +  rep_origin     RSF ori (fragment): Plasmids containing the RSF 1030 origin of replication can be propagated in E. coli cells that contain additional plasmids with compatible origins.
     93..396     +  enhancer       CMV enhancer: human cytomegalovirus immediate early enhancer
    397..600     +  promoter       CMV promoter: human cytomegalovirus (CMV) immediate early promoter
    645..1361    +  CDS            Venus: Venus is a basic (constitutively fluorescent) yellow fluorescent protein published in 2002, derived from Aequorea victoria. It is reported to be a rapidly-maturing weak dimer with moderate acid sensitivity.
   1371..1958    +  CDS            Bcl2l11: B2L11_MOUSE - Also known as Bim. Experimental evidence at protein level: Swiss-Prot protein existence level 1. Induces apoptosis and anoikis. The isoforms vary in cytotoxicity with isoform BimS being the most potent and isoform BimEL being the least potent. From Mus musculus (Mouse).
   1962..2014    +  misc_feature   MCS: multiple cloning site
   2031..2115    +  CDS            large T antigen (fragment): large T antigen from SV40 (simian virus 40)
   2138..2259    +  polyA_signal   SV40 poly(A) signal: SV40 polyadenylation signal
   2293..2721    -  rep_origin     f1 ori (sequence partly withheld): f1 bacteriophage origin of replication; arrow indicates direction of (+) strand synthesis
   2748..2852    +  promoter       AmpR promoter: bla
   2854..3211    +  promoter       SV40 promoter: SV40 enhancer and early promoter
   3246..4040    +  CDS            NeoR/KanR: aminoglycoside phosphotransferase from Tn5; aph(3')-II (or nptII); confers resistance to neomycin, kanamycin, and G418 (Geneticin®)
   4061..4213    +  CDS            ble (fragment): BLE_KLEPN - Experimental evidence at protein level: Swiss-Prot protein existence level 1. Binding protein with a strong affinity to the bleomycin family of antibiotics. Binds to CL990; an antimitotic-antibiotic compound. From Klebsiella pneumoniae.
   4272..4319    +  polyA_signal   HSV TK poly(A) signal: herpes simplex virus thymidine kinase polyadenylation signal (Cole and Stacy, 1985)
   4410..4426    -  polyA_signal   bGH poly(A) signal (fragment): bovine growth hormone polyadenylation signal
   4648..5236    +  rep_origin     ori: high-copy-number ColE1/pMB1/pBR322/pUC origin of replication
>Addgene plasmid #166735 | Venus-BimEL-pEGFP-C1 | addgene full sequence | sequence record 328998 | Addgene NGS Result
ATTCTGTGGATAACCGTATTACCGCCATGCATTAGTTATTAATAGTAATCAATTACGGGGTCATTAGTTC
ATAGCCCATATATGGAGTTCCGCGTTACATAACTTACGGTAAATGGCCCGCCTGGCTGACCGCCCAACGA
CCCCCGCCCATTGACGTCAATAATGACGTATGTTCCCATAGTAACGCCAATAGGGACTTTCCATTGACGT
CAATGGGTGGAGTATTTACGGTAAACTGCCCACTTGGCAGTACATCAAGTGTATCATATGCCAAGTACGC
CCCCTATTGACGTCAATGACGGTAAATGGCCCGCCTGGCATTATGCCCAGTACATGACCTTATGGGACTT
TCCTACTTGGCAGTACATCTACGTATTAGTCATCGCTATTACCATGGTGATGCGGTTTTGGCAGTACATC
AATGGGCGTGGATAGCGGTTTGACTCACGGGGATTTCCAAGTCTCCACCCCATTGACGTCAATGGGAGTT
TGTTTTGGCACCAAAATCAACGGGACTTTCCAAAATGTCGTAACAACTCCGCCCCATTGACGCAAATGGG
CGGTAGGCGTGTACGGTGGGAGGTCTATATAAGCAGAGCTGGTTTAGTGAACCGTCAGATCCGCTAGCGC
TACCGGTCGCCACCATGGTGAGCAAGGGCGAGGAGCTGTTCACCGGGGTGGTGCCCATCCTGGTCGAGCT
GGACGGCGACGTAAACGGCCACAAGTTCAGCGTGTCCGGCGAGGGCGAGGGCGATGCCACCTACGGCAAG
CTGACCCTGAAGCTGATCTGCACCACCGGCAAGCTGCCCGTGCCCTGGCCCACCCTCGTGACCACCCTGG
GCTACGGCCTGCAGTGCTTCGCCCGCTACCCCGACCACATGAAGCAGCACGACTTCTTCAAGTCCGCCAT
GCCCGAAGGCTACGTCCAGGAGCGCACCATCTTCTTCAAGGACGACGGCAACTACAAGACCCGCGCCGAG
GTGAAGTTCGAGGGCGACACCCTGGTGAACCGCATCGAGCTGAAGGGCATCGACTTCAAGGAGGACGGCA
ACATCCTGGGGCACAAGCTGGAGTACAACTACAACAGCCACAACGTCTATATCACCGCCGACAAGCAGAA
GAACGGCATCAAGGCCAACTTCAAGATCCGCCACAACATCGAGGACGGCGGCGTGCAGCTCGCCGACCAC
TACCAGCAGAACACCCCCATCGGCGACGGCCCCGTGCTGCTGCCCGACAACCACTACCTGAGCTACCAGT
CCGCCCTGAGCAAAGACCCCAACGAGAAGCGCGATCACATGGTCCTGCTGGAACGCGTGACCGCCGCCGG
GATCACTCTCGGCATGGACGAGCTGTACAAGGGAGGCTCCATGGCCAAGCAACCTTCTGATGTAAGTTCT
GAGTGTGACAGAGAAGGTGGACAATTGCAGCCTGCTGAGAGGCCTCCCCAGCTCAGGCCTGGGGCCCCTA
CCTCCCTACAGACAGAACCGCAAGGTAATCCCGACGGCGAAGGGGACCGCTGCCCCCACGGCAGCCCTCA
GGGCCCGCTGGCCCCACCGGCCAGCCCTGGCCCTTTTGCTACCAGATCCCCACTTTTCATCTTTGTGAGA
AGATCTTCTCTGCTGTCCCGGTCCTCCAGTGGGTATTTCTCTTTTGACACAGACAGGAGCCCGGCACCCA
TGAGTTGTGACAAGTCAACACAAACCCCAAGTCCTCCTTGCCAGGCCTTCAACCACTATCTCAGTGCAAT
GGCTTCCATACGACAGTCTCAGGAGGAACCTGAAGATCTGCGCCCGGAGATACGGATTGCACAGGAGCTG
CGGCGGATCGGAGACGAGTTCAACGAAACTTACACAAGGAGGGTGTTTGCAAATGATTACCGCGAGGCTG
AAGACCACCCTCAAATGGTTATCTTACAACTGTTACGCTTTATCTTCCGTCTGGTATGGAGAAGGCATTA
ACTCGAGCTCAAGCTTCGAATTCTGCAGTCGACGGTACCGCGGGCCCGGGATCCACCGGATCTAGATAAC
TGATCATAATCAGCCATACCACATTTGTAGAGGTTTTACTTGCTTTAAAAAACCTCCCACACCTCCCCCT
GAACCTGAAACATAAAATGAATGCAATTGTTGTTGTTAACTTGTTTATTGCAGCTTATAATGGTTACAAA
TAAAGCAATAGCATCACAAATTTCACAAATAAAGCATTTTTTTCACTGCATTCTAGTTGTGGTTTGTCCA
AACTCATCAATGTATCTTAAGGCGTAAATTGTAAGCGTTAATATTTTGTTAAAATTCGCGTTAAATTTTT
GTTAAATCAGCTCATTTTTTAACCAATAGGCCGAAATCGGCAAAATCCCTTATAAATCAAAAGAATAGAC
CGAGATAGGGT
[37 nt withheld, positions 2392-2428]
AAAGAACGTGGACTCCAACGTCAAAGG
[49 nt withheld, positions 2456-2504]
T
[91 nt withheld, positions 2506-2596]
G
[124 nt withheld, positions 2598-2721]
CAGGTGGCACTTTTCGGGGAAATGTGCGCGGAACCCCTATTTGTTTATTTTTCTAAATACATTCAAATAT
GTATCCGCTCATGAGACAATAACCCTGATAAATGCTTCAATAATATTGAAAAAGGAAGAGTCCTGAGGCG
GAAAGAACCAGCTGTGGAATGTGTGTCAGTTAGGGTGTGGAAAGTCCCCAGGCTCCCCAGCAGGCAGAAG
TATGCAAAGCATGCATCTCAATTAGTCAGCAACCAGGTGTGGAAAGTCCCCAGGCTCCCCAGCAGGCAGA
AGTATGCAAAGCATGCATCTCAATTAGTCAGCAACCATAGTCCCGCCCCTAACTCCGCCCATCCCGCCCC
TAACTCCGCCCAGTTCCGCCCATTCTCCGCCCCATGGCTGACTAATTTTTTTTATTTATGCAGAGGCCGA
GGCCGCCTCGGCCTCTGAGCTATTCCAGAAGTAGTGAGGAGGCTTTTTTGGAGGCCTAGGCTTTTGCAAA
GATCGATCAAGAGACAGGATGAGGATCGTTTCGCATGATTGAACAAGATGGATTGCACGCAGGTTCTCCG
GCCGCTTGGGTGGAGAGGCTATTCGGCTATGACTGGGCACAACAGACAATCGGCTGCTCTGATGCCGCCG
TGTTCCGGCTGTCAGCGCAGGGGCGCCCGGTTCTTTTTGTCAAGACCGACCTGTCCGGTGCCCTGAATGA
ACTGCAAGACGAGGCAGCGCGGCTATCGTGGCTGGCCACGACGGGCGTTCCTTGCGCAGCTGTGCTCGAC
GTTGTCACTGAAGCGGGAAGGGACTGGCTGCTATTGGGCGAAGTGCCGGGGCAGGATCTCCTGTCATCTC
ACCTTGCTCCTGCCGAGAAAGTATCCATCATGGCTGATGCAATGCGGCGGCTGCATACGCTTGATCCGGC
TACCTGCCCATTCGACCACCAAGCGAAACATCGCATCGAGCGAGCACGTACTCGGATGGAAGCCGGTCTT
GTCGATCAGGATGATCTGGACGAAGAGCATCAGGGGCTCGCGCCAGCCGAACTGTTCGCCAGGCTCAAGG
CGAGCATGCCCGACGGCGAGGATCTCGTCGTGACCCATGGCGATGCCTGCTTGCCGAATATCATGGTGGA
AAATGGCCGCTTTTCTGGATTCATCGACTGTGGCCGGCTGGGTGTGGCGGACCGCTATCAGGACATAGCG
TTGGCTACCCGTGATATTGCTGAAGAGCTTGGCGGCGAATGGGCTGACCGCTTCCTCGTGCTTTACGGTA
TCGCCGCTCCCGATTCGCAGCGCATCGCCTTCTATCGCCTTCTTGACGAGTTCTTCTGAGCGGGACTCTG
GGGTTCGAAATGACCGACCAAGCGACGCCCAACCTGCCATCACGAGATTTCGATTCCACCGCCGCCTTCT
ATGAAAGGTTGGGCTTCGGAATCGTTTTCCGGGACGCCGGCTGGATGATCCTCCAGCGCGGGGATCTCAT
GCTGGAGTTCTTCGCCCACCCTAGGGGGAGGCTAACTGAAACACGGAAGGAGACAATACCGGAAGGAACC
CGCGCTATGACGGCAATAAAAAGACAGAATAAAACGCACGGTGTTGGGTCGTTTGTTCATAAACGCGGGG
TTCGGTCCCAGGGCTGGCACTCTGTCGATACCCCACCGAGACCCCATTGGGGCCAATACGCCCGCGTTTC
TTCCTTTTCCCCACCCCACCCCCCAAGTTCGGGTGAAGGCCCAGGGCTCGCAGCCAACGTCGGGGCGGCA
GGCCCTGCCATAGCCTCAGGTTACTCATATATACTTTAGATTGATTTAAAACTTCATTTTTAATTTAAAA
GGATCTAGGTGAAGATCCTTTTTGATAATCTCATGACCAAAATCCCTTAACGTGAGTTTTCGTTCCACTG
AGCGTCAGACCCCGTAGAAAAGATCAAAGGATCTTCTTGAGATCCTTTTTTTCTGCGCGTAATCTGCTGC
TTGCAAACAAAAAAACCACCGCTACCAGCGGTGGTTTGTTTGCCGGATCAAGAGCTACCAACTCTTTTTC
CGAAGGTAACTGGCTTCAGCAGAGCGCAGATACCAAATACTGTTCTTCTAGTGTAGCCGTAGTTAGGCCA
CCACTTCAAGAACTCTGTATCACCGCCTACATACCTCGCTCTGCTAATCCTGTTACCAGTGGCTGCTGCC
AGTGGCGATAAGTCGTGTCTTACCGGGTTGGACTCAAGACGATAGTTACCGGATAAGGCGCAGCGGTCGG
GCTGAACGGGGGGTTCGTGCACACAGCCCAGCTTGGAGCGAACGACCTACACCGAACTGAGATACCTACA
GCGTGAGCTATGAGAAAGCGCCACGCTTCCCGAAGGGAGAAAGGCGGACAGGTATCCGGTAAGCGGCAGG
GTCGGAACAGGAGAGCGCACGAGGGAGCTTCCAGGGGGAAACGCCTGGTATCTTTATAGTCCTGTCGGGT
TTCGCCACCTCTGACTTGAGCGTCGATTTTTGTGATGCTCGTCAGGGGGGCGGAGCCTATGGAAAAACGC
CAGCAACGCGGCCTTTTTACGGTTCCTGGCCTTTTGCTGGCCTTTTGCTCACATGTTCTTTCCTGCGTTA
TCCCCTG
