>Addgene plasmid #166735 | Venus-BimEL-pEGFP-C1 | depositor partial sequence | sequence record 323664 | Venus
ATGGTGAGCAAGGGCGAGGAGCTGTTCACCGGGGTGGTGCCCATCCTGGTCGAGCTGGACGGCGACGTAA
ACGGCCACAAGTTCAGCGTGTCCGGCGAGGGCGAGGGCGATGCCACCTACGGCAAGCTGACCCTGAAGCT
GATCTGCACCACCGGCAAGCTGCCCGTGCCCTGGCCCACCCTCGTGACCACCCTGGGCTACGGCCTGCAG
TGCTTCGCCCGCTACCCCGACCACATGAAGCAGCACGACTTCTTCAAGTCCGCCATGCCCGAAGGCTACG
TCCAGGAGCGCACCATCTTCTTCAAGGACGACGGCAACTACAAGACCCGCGCCGAGGTGAAGTTCGAGGG
CGACACCCTGGTGAACCGCATCGAGCTGAAGGGCATCGACTTCAAGGAGGACGGCAACATCCTGGGGCAC
AAGCTGGAGTACAACTACAACAGCCACAACGTCTATATCACCGCCGACAAGCAGAAGAACGGCATCAAGG
CCAACTTCAAGATCCGCCACAACATCGAGGACGGCGGCGTGCAGCTCGCCGACCACTACCAGCAGAACAC
CCCCATCGGCGACGGCCCCGTGCTGCTGCCCGACAACCACTACCTGAGCTACCAGTCCGCCCTGAGCAAA
GACCCCAACGAGAAGCGCGATCACATGGTCCTGCTGGAACGCGTGACCGCCGCCGGGATCACTCTCGGCA
TGGACGAGCTGTACAAGG
